>Addgene plasmid #180601 | pcDNA3.1-myc-TRBP-dsRBD1 | addgene full sequence | sequence record 356083 | Addgene NGS Result
AATTAATTCTGTGGAATGTGTGTCAGTTAGGGTGTGGAAAGTCCCCAGGCTCCCCAGCAGGCAGAAGTAT
GCAAAGCATGCATCTCAATTAGTCAGCAACCAGGTGTGGAAAGTCCCCAGGCTCCCCAGCAGGCAGAAGT
ATGCAAAGCATGCATCTCAATTAGTCAGCAACCATAGTCCCGCCCCTAACTCCGCCCATCCCGCCCCTAA
CTCCGCCCAGTTCCGCCCATTCTCCGCCCCATGGCTGACTAATTTTTTTTATTTATGCAGAGGCCGAGGC
CGCCTCTGCCTCTGAGCTATTCCAGAAGTAGTGAGGAGGCTTTTTTGGAGGCCTAGGCTTTTGCAAAAAG
CTCCCGGGAGCTTGTATATCCATTTTCGGATCTGATCAAGAGACAGGATGAGGATCGTTTCGCATGATTG
AACAAGATGGATTGCACGCAGGTTCTCCGGCCGCTTGGGTGGAGAGGCTATTCGGCTATGACTGGGCACA
ACAGACAATCGGCTGCTCTGATGCCGCCGTGTTCCGGCTGTCAGCGCAGGGGCGCCCGGTTCTTTTTGTC
AAGACCGACCTGTCCGGTGCCCTGAATGAACTGCAGGACGAGGCAGCGCGGCTATCGTGGCTGGCCACGA
CGGGCGTTCCTTGCGCAGCTGTGCTCGACGTTGTCACTGAAGCGGGAAGGGACTGGCTGCTATTGGGCGA
AGTGCCGGGGCAGGATCTCCTGTCATCTCACCTTGCTCCTGCCGAGAAAGTATCCATCATGGCTGATGCA
ATGCGGCGGCTGCATACGCTTGATCCGGCTACCTGCCCATTCGACCACCAAGCGAAACATCGCATCGAGC
GAGCACGTACTCGGATGGAAGCCGGTCTTGTCGATCAGGATGATCTGGACGAAGAGCATCAGGGGCTCGC
GCCAGCCGAACTGTTCGCCAGGCTCAAGGCGCGCATGCCCGACGGCGAGGATCTCGTCGTGACCCATGGC
GATGCCTGCTTGCCGAATATCATGGTGGAAAATGGCCGCTTTTCTGGATTCATCGACTGTGGCCGGCTGG
GTGTGGCGGACCGCTATCAGGACATAGCGTTGGCTACCCGTGATATTGCTGAAGAGCTTGGCGGCGAATG
GGCTGACCGCTTCCTCGTGCTTTACGGTATCGCCGCTCCCGATTCGCAGCGCATCGCCTTCTATCGCCTT
CTTGACGAGTTCTTCTGAGCGGGACTCTGGGGTTCGAAATGACCGACCAAGCGACGCCCAACCTGCCATC
ACGAGATTTCGATTCCACCGCCGCCTTCTATGAAAGGTTGGGCTTCGGAATCGTTTTCCGGGACGCCGGC
TGGATGATCCTCCAGCGCGGGGATCTCATGCTGGAGTTCTTCGCCCACCCCAACTTGTTTATTGCAGCTT
ATAATGGTTACAAATAAAGCAATAGCATCACAAATTTCACAAATAAAGCATTTTTTTCACTGCATTCTAG
TTGTGGTTTGTCCAAACTCATCAATGTATCTTATCATGTCTGTATACCGTCGACCTCTAGCTAGAGCTTG
GCGTAATCATGGTCATAGCTGTTTCCTGTGTGAAATTGTTATCCGCTCACAATTCCACACAACATACGAG
CCGGAAGCATAAAGTGTAAAGCCTGGGGTGCCTAATGAGTGAGCTAACTCACATTAATTGCGTTGCGCTC
ACTGCCCGCTTTCCAGTCGGGAAACCTGTCGTGCCAGCTGCATTAATGAATCGGCCAACGCGCGGGGAGA
GGCGGTTTGCGTATTGGGCGCTCTTCCGCTTCCTCGCTCACTGACTCGCTGCGCTCGGTCGTTCGGCTGC
GGCGAGCGGTATCAGCTCACTCAAAGGCGGTAATACGGTTATCCACAGAATCAGGGGATAACGCAGGAAA
GAACATGTGAGCAAAAGGCCAGCAAAAGGCCAGGAACCGTAAAAAGGCCGCGTTGCTGGCGTTTTTCCAT
AGGCTCCGCCCCCCTGACGAGCATCACAAAAATCGACGCTCAAGTCAGAGGTGGCGAAACCCGACAGGAC
TATAAAGATACCAGGCGTTTCCCCCTGGAAGCTCCCTCGTGCGCTCTCCTGTTCCGACCCTGCCGCTTAC
CGGATACCTGTCCGCCTTTCTCCCTTCGGGAAGCGTGGCGCTTTCTCATAGCTCACGCTGTAGGTATCTC
AGTTCGGTGTAGGTCGTTCGCTCCAAGCTGGGCTGTGTGCACGAACCCCCCGTTCAGCCCGACCGCTGCG
CCTTATCCGGTAACTATCGTCTTGAGTCCAACCCGGTAAGACACGACTTATCGCCACTGGCAGCAGCCAC
TGGTAACAGGATTAGCAGAGCGAGGTATGTAGGCGGTGCTACAGAGTTCTTGAAGTGGTGGCCTAACTAC
GGCTACACTAGAAGAACAGTATTTGGTATCTGCGCTCTGCTGAAGCCAGTTACCTTCGGAAAAAGAGTTG
GTAGCTCTTGATCCGGCAAACAAACCACCGCTGGTAGCGGTGGTTTTTTTGTTTGCAAGCAGCAGATTAC
GCGCAGAAAAAAAGGATCTCAAGAAGATCCTTTGATCTTTTCTACGGGGTCTGACGCTCAGTGGAACGAA
AACTCACGTTAAGGGATTTTGGTCATGAGATTATCAAAAAGGATCTTCACCTAGATCCTTTTAAATTAAA
AATGAAGTTTTAAATCAATCTAAAGTATATATGAGTAAACTTGGTCTGACAGTTACCAATGCTTAATCAG
TGAGGCACCTATCTCAGCGATCTGTCTATTTCGTTCATCCATAGTTGCCTGACTCCCCGTCGTGTAGATA
ACTACGATACGGGAGGGCTTACCATCTGGCCCCAGTGCTGCAATGATACCGCGAGACCCACGCTCACCGG
CTCCAGATTTATCAGCAATAAACCAGCCAGCCGGAAGGGCCGAGCGCAGAAGTGGTCCTGCAACTTTATC
CGCCTCCATCCAGTCTATTAATTGTTGCCGGGAAGCTAGAGTAAGTAGTTCGCCAGTTAATAGTTTGCGC
AACGTTGTTGCCATTGCTACAGGCATCGTGGTGTCACGCTCGTCGTTTGGTATGGCTTCATTCAGCTCCG
GTTCCCAACGATCAAGGCGAGTTACATGATCCCCCATGTTGTGCAAAAAAGCGGTTAGCTCCTTCGGTCC
TCCGATCGTTGTCAGAAGTAAGTTGGCCGCAGTGTTATCACTCATGGTTATGGCAGCACTGCATAATTCT
CTTACTGTCATGCCATCCGTAAGATGCTTTTCTGTGACTGGTGAGTACTCAACCAAGTCATTCTGAGAAT
AGTGTATGCGGCGACCGAGTTGCTCTTGCCCGGCGTCAATACGGGATAATACCGCGCCACATAGCAGAAC
TTTAAAAGTGCTCATCATTGGAAAACGTTCTTCGGGGCGAAAACTCTCAAGGATCTTACCGCTGTTGAGA
TCCAGTTCGATGTAACCCACTCGTGCACCCAACTGATCTTCAGCATCTTTTACTTTCACCAGCGTTTCTG
GGTGAGCAAAAACAGGAAGGCAAAATGCCGCAAAAAAGGGAATAAGGGCGACACGGAAATGTTGAATACT
CATACTCTTCCTTTTTCAATATTATTGAAGCATTTATCAGGGTTATTGTCTCATGAGCGGATACATATTT
GAATGTATTTAGAAAAATAAACAAATAGGGGTTCCGCGCACATTTCCCCGAAAAGTGCCACCTGACGTCG
ACGGATCGGGAGATCTCCCGATCCCCTATGGTGCACTCTCAGTACAATCTGCTCTGATGCCGCATAGTTA
AGCCAGTATCTGCTCCCTGCTTGTGTGTTGGAGGTCGCTGAGTAGTGCGCGAGCAAAATTTAAGCTACAA
CAAGGCAAGGCTTGACCGACAATTGCATGAAGAATCTGCTTAGGGTTAGGCGTTTTGCGCTGCTTCGCGA
TGTACGGGCCAGATATACGCGTTGACATTGATTATTGACTAGTTATTAATAGTAATCAATTACGGGGTCA
TTAGTTCATAGCCCATATATGGAGTTCCGCGTTACATAACTTACGGTAAATGGCCCGCCTGGCTGACCGC
CCAACGACCCCCGCCCATTGACGTCAATAATGACGTATGTTCCCATAGTAACGCCAATAGGGACTTTCCA
TTGACGTCAATGGGTGGAGTATTTACGGTAAACTGCCCACTTGGCAGTACATCAAGTGTATCATATGCCA
AGTACGCCCCCTATTGACGTCAATGACGGTAAATGGCCCGCCTGGCATTATGCCCAGTACATGACCTTAT
GGGACTTTCCTACTTGGCAGTACATCTACGTATTAGTCATCGCTATTACCATGGTGATGCGGTTTTGGCA
GTACATCAATGGGCGTGGATAGCGGTTTGACTCACGGGGATTTCCAAGTCTCCACCCCATTGACGTCAAT
GGGAGTTTGTTTTGGCACCAAAATCAACGGGACTTTCCAAAATGTCGTAACAACTCCGCCCCATTGACGC
AAATGGGCGGTAGGCGTGTACGGTGGGAGGTCTATATAAGCAGAGCTCTCTGGCTAACTAGAGAACCCAC
TGCTTACTGGCTTATCGAAATTAATACGACTCACTATAGGGAGACCCAAGCTGGCTAGCCCACCATGGAA
CAAAAACTCATCTCAGAAGAGGATCTGTCCAAGCTTGGCAAGACCCCGATCAGCCTTCTGCAGGAGTATG
GGACCAGAATAGGGAAGACGCCTGTGTACGACCTTCTCAAAGCCGAGGGCCAAGCCCACCAGCCTAATTT
CACCTTCCGGGTCACCGTTGGCGACACCAGCTGCACTGGTCAGGGCCCCAGCAAGAAGGCAGCCAAGCAC
AAGGCAGCTGAGGTGGCCCTCAAACACCTCAAAGGGGGGAGCATGCTGGAGTGACTCGAGTCTAGAGGGC
CCGTTTAAACCCGCTGATCAGCCTCGACTGTGCCTTCTAGTTGCCAGCCATCTGTTGTTTGCCCCTCCCC
CGTGCCTTCCTTGACCCTGGAAGGTGCCACTCCCACTGTCCTTTCCTAATAAAATGAGGAAATTGCATCG
CATTGTCTGAGTAGGTGTCATTCTATTCTGGGGGGTGGGGTGGGGCAGGACAGCAAGGGGGAGGATTGGG
AAGACAATAGCAGGCATGCTGGGGATGCGGTGGGCTCTATGGCTTCTGAGGCGGAAAGAACCAGCTGGGG
CTCTAGGGGGTATCCCC
[124 nt withheld, positions 5198-5321]
C
[91 nt withheld, positions 5323-5413]
A
[49 nt withheld, positions 5415-5463]
CCTTTGACGTTGGAGTCCACGTTCTTT
[37 nt withheld, positions 5491-5527]
ACCCTATCTCGGTCTATTCTTTTGATTTATAAGGGATTTTGCCGATTTCGGCCTATTGGTTAAAAAATGA
GCTGATTTAACAAAAATTTAACGCG
Features (pLannotate 1.2.2; 20 found; start..end, strand, type, name):
     18..347     +  promoter       SV40 promoter: SV40 enhancer and early promoter
    414..1205    +  CDS            neo: KKA2_KLEPN - Also known as kan, nptII. Experimental evidence at protein level: Swiss-Prot protein existence level 1. Resistance to kanamycin, neomycin, paromomycin, ribostamycin, butirosin and gentamicin B. From Klebsiella pneumoniae.
   1229..1387    +  CDS            ble (fragment): BLE_KLEPN - Experimental evidence at protein level: Swiss-Prot protein existence level 1. Binding protein with a strong affinity to the bleomycin family of antibiotics. Binds to CL990; an antimitotic-antibiotic compound. From Klebsiella pneumoniae.
   1382..1503    +  polyA_signal   SV40 poly(A) signal: SV40 polyadenylation signal
   1576..1592    -  protein_bind   lac operator: The lac repressor binds to the lac operator to inhibit transcription in E. coli. This inhibition can be relieved by adding lactose or isopropyl-β-D-thiogalactopyranoside (IPTG). lac repressor encoded by lacI
   1600..1630    -  promoter       lac promoter: promoter for the E. coli lac operon
   1645..1666    -  protein_bind   CAP binding site: CAP binding activates transcription in the presence of cAMP. E. coli catabolite activator protein
   1679..1771    -  CDS            lacI (fragment): lac repressor; lacI; The lac repressor binds to the lac operator to inhibit transcription in E. coli. This inhibition can be relieved by adding lactose or isopropyl-β-D-thiogalactopyranoside (IPTG).
   1954..2542    -  rep_origin     ori: high-copy-number ColE1/pMB1/pBR322/pUC origin of replication
   2713..3573    -  CDS            AmpR: β-lactamase; bla; confers resistance to ampicillin, carbenicillin, and related antibiotics
   3574..3678    -  promoter       AmpR promoter: bla
   3737..3789    -  misc_feature   bom (fragment): basis of mobility region from pBR322
   3944..4323    +  enhancer       CMV enhancer: human cytomegalovirus immediate early enhancer
   4324..4527    +  promoter       CMV promoter: human cytomegalovirus (CMV) immediate early promoter
   4523..4556    +  LTR            5' LTR (truncated) (fragment): truncated 5' long terminal repeat (LTR) from HIV-1
   4572..4590    +  promoter       T7 promoter: promoter for bacteriophage T7 RNA polymerase
   4594..4881    +  CDS            Tarbp2 (fragment): TRBP2_MOUSE - Also known as Prbp. Experimental evidence at protein level: Swiss-Prot protein existence level 1. Required for formation of the RNA induced silencing complex (RISC). Component of the RISC loading complex (RLC), also known as the micro-RNA (miRNA) loading complex (miRLC), which is composed of DICER1, AGO2 and TARBP2. Within the RLC/miRLC, DICER1 and TARBP2 are required to process precursor miRNAs (pre-miRNAs) to mature miRNAs and then load them onto AGO2. AGO2 bound to the mature miRNA constitutes the minimal RISC and may subsequently dissociate from DICER1 and TARBP2. May also pl
   4928..5152    +  polyA_signal   bGH poly(A) signal: bovine growth hormone polyadenylation signal
   5156..5177    +  promoter       SV40 promoter (fragment): SV40 enhancer and early promoter
   5198..4       +  rep_origin     f1 ori (across the origin) (sequence partly withheld): f1 bacteriophage origin of replication; arrow indicates direction of (+) strand synthesis
