[The description below was written by a language model from this plasmid's Addgene catalogue record and pLannotate feature annotations shown in this document.]
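Description:
pcDNA3.1-myc-TRBP-dsRBD1 is a mammalian expression plasmid built on the Invitrogen pcDNA3.1 backbone that produces a truncated form of human TRBP (TARBP2, the TAR RNA-binding protein 2). It belongs to a set of constructs made to express different parts of TRBP. As the name indicates, this one carries the first double-stranded RNA-binding domain. The annotated coding fragment is short, just under 300 nt, consistent with a single domain rather than the full-length protein. The annotation tool matched it to the mouse Tarbp2 orthologue, but the catalogue entry gives the source as human. The fragment was cloned between HindIII and NotI sites. The record lists an N-terminal Myc epitope tag, which would allow detection or immunoprecipitation, although the tag is not separately annotated in the feature table.

Expression is driven by the CMV immediate-early enhancer and promoter and terminated by the bovine growth hormone polyadenylation signal. A T7 promoter lies just upstream of the insert and could be used for in vitro transcription. A separate SV40 early promoter drives the neomycin phosphotransferase gene, followed by an SV40 poly(A) signal, allowing G418 selection of stably transfected mammalian cells. In E. coli the plasmid replicates from a high-copy ColE1/pUC-type origin and is selected with ampicillin through the bla gene; an f1 origin is also present. Small annotated fragments (ble, lacI, a truncated HIV-1 LTR) appear to be backbone remnants or incidental matches. The associated study concerns TRBP-bound microRNAs and the LGP2 virus sensor, so domain constructs like this one suit mapping which TRBP regions mediate protein or RNA interactions.
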