Addgene plasmid #180601: pcDNA3.1-myc-TRBP-dsRBD1
Purpose: Expressing various parts of TRBP
Depositing lab: Kumiko Ui-Tei. Depositing organization: The University of Tokyo. Publication: LGP2 virus sensor regulates gene expression network mediated by TRBP-bound microRNAs. Takahashi T, Nakano Y, Onomoto K, Murakami F, Komori C, Suzuki Y, Yoneyama M, Ui-Tei K. Nucleic Acids Res. 2018 Sep 28;46(17):9134-9147. doi: 10.1093/nar/gky575. PubMed 29939295.
Backbone
  Vector backbone: pcDNA3.1
  Backbone manufacturer: Invitrogen
  Backbone size w/o insert (bp): 5428
  Vector type: Mammalian Expression
  Selectable markers: Neomycin (select with G418)
Growth in bacteria
  Bacterial resistance: Ampicillin, 100 μg/mL
  Growth temperature: 37°C
  Growth strain: DH5alpha
  Copy number: High Copy
Gene/Insert
  Gene/Insert name: TRBP (alt names: TARBP2; TAR (HIV-1) RNA binding protein 2)
  Species: H. sapiens (human)
  GenBank ID: NM_134323.2
  Entrez Gene: TARBP2 (a.k.a. LOQS, TRBP, TRBP1, TRBP2)
  Promoter: CMV
  Tag / fusion protein: Myc (N terminal on insert)
  Cloning method: Restriction Enzyme; 5′ cloning site HindIII (unknown if destroyed); 3′ cloning site NotI (unknown if destroyed)
  Sequencing primers: 5′ aaagggaagcttcaggcaagaccccgatcagcc; 3′ aaaggggcggccgccccccctttgaggtgtttga
Terms and licenses: Academic/Nonprofit Terms; Industry Terms: Not Available to Industry
How to cite: pcDNA3.1-myc-TRBP-dsRBD1 was a gift from Kumiko Ui-Tei (Addgene plasmid # 180601 ; http://n2t.net/addgene:180601 ; RRID:Addgene_180601)
